>Addgene plasmid #136685 | BPV00554 pET21GG2-His(6)-BECN(248-450) | addgene full sequence | sequence record 272125 | Addgene NGS Result
TAATACGACTCACTATAGGGGAATTGTGAGCGGATAACAATTCCCCTCTAGAAATAATTTTGTTTAACTT
TAAGAAGGAGATATACATATGAGCCATCATCATCACCATCATGGATCCCTGGTTCCGCGTGGTAGCGCTA
GCGAAAATCTGTATTTTCAGGGAAAAAGCGTTGAAAATCAGATGCGTTATGCACAGACCCAGCTGGACAA
ACTGAAAAAAACGAATGTTTTTAACGCCACCTTTCACATTTGGCATAGTGGTCAGTTTGGCACCATTAAT
AACTTTCGTCTGGGTCGTCTGCCGAGCGTTCCGGTTGAATGGAATGAAATTAATGCAGCATGGGGTCAGA
CAGTTCTGCTGCTGCATGCACTGGCCAATAAAATGGGTCTGAAATTCCAGCGTTATCGTCTGGTTCCGTA
TGGTAATCATAGCTATCTGGAAAGCCTGACCGATAAAAGCAAAGAACTGCCGCTGTATTGTAGCGGTGGT
CTGCGTTTTTTTTGGGATAACAAATTTGATCATGCCATGGTGGCATTTCTGGATTGTGTTCAGCAGTTTA
AAGAAGAGGTTGAAAAAGGCGAAACCCGTTTTTGTCTGCCGTATCGTATGGATGTAGAAAAAGGCAAAAT
TGAAGATACCGGTGGTAGTGGTGGTAGCTATAGCATTAAAACCCAGTTTAATAGCGAAGAACAGTGGACC
AAAGCCCTGAAATTTATGCTGACCAATCTGAAATGGGGTCTGGCATGGGTTAGCAGCCAGTTTTATAACA
AATAAAGCCTCGAGGGTGGTGGTAGCGATTATAAAGATGATGATGATAAAGGCCTGAACGATATCTTTGA
AGCCCAGAAAATTGAATGGCACGAGTAAAAGCTTGTCGAGCACCACCACCACCACCACTGAGATCCGGCT
GCTAACAAAGCCCGAAAGGAAGCTGAGTTGGCTGCTGCCACCGCTGAGCAATAACTAGCATAACCCCTTG
GGGCCTCTAAACGGGTCTTGAGGGGTTTTTTGCTGAAAGGAGGAACTATATCCGGATTGGCGAATGGG
[124 nt withheld, positions 1049-1172]
C
[91 nt withheld, positions 1174-1264]
A
[49 nt withheld, positions 1266-1314]
CCTTTGACGTTGGAGTCCACGTTCTTT
[37 nt withheld, positions 1342-1378]
ACCCTATCTCGGTCTATTCTTTTGATTTATAAGGGATTTTGCCGATTTCGGCCTATTGGTTAAAAAATGA
GCTGATTTAACAAAAATTTAACGCGAATTTTAACAAAATATTAACGCTTACAATTTAGGTGGCACTTTTC
GGGGAAATGTGCGCGGAACCCCTATTTGTTTATTTTTCTAAATACATTCAAATATGTATCCGCTCATGAG
ACAATAACCCTGATAAATGCTTCAATAATATTGAAAAAGGAAGAGTATGAGTATTCAACATTTCCGTGTC
GCCCTTATTCCCTTTTTTGCGGCATTTTGCCTTCCTGTTTTTGCTCACCCAGAAACGCTGGTGAAAGTAA
AAGATGCTGAAGATCAGTTGGGTGCACGAGTGGGTTACATCGAACTGGATCTCAACAGCGGTAAGATCCT
TGAGAGTTTTCGCCCCGAAGAACGTTTTCCAATGATGAGCACTTTTAAAGTTCTGCTATGTGGCGCGGTA
TTATCCCGTATTGACGCCGGGCAAGAGCAACTCGGTCGCCGCATACACTATTCTCAGAATGACTTGGTTG
AGTACTCACCAGTCACAGAAAAGCATCTTACGGATGGCATGACAGTAAGAGAATTATGCAGTGCTGCCAT
AACCATGAGTGATAACACTGCGGCCAACTTACTTCTGACAACGATCGGAGGACCGAAGGAGCTAACCGCT
TTTTTGCACAACATGGGGGATCATGTAACTCGCCTTGATCGTTGGGAACCGGAGCTGAATGAAGCCATAC
CAAACGACGAGCGTGACACCACGATGCCTGCAGCAATGGCAACAACGTTGCGCAAACTATTAACTGGCGA
ACTACTTACTCTAGCTTCCCGGCAACAATTAATAGACTGGATGGAGGCGGATAAAGTTGCAGGACCACTT
CTGCGCTCGGCCCTTCCGGCTGGCTGGTTTATTGCTGATAAATCTGGAGCCGGTGAGCGTGGTAGTCGCG
GTATCATTGCAGCACTGGGGCCAGATGGTAAGCCCTCCCGTATCGTAGTTATCTACACGACGGGGAGTCA
GGCAACTATGGATGAACGAAATAGACAGATCGCTGAGATAGGTGCCTCACTGATTAAGCATTGGTAACTG
TCAGACCAAGTTTACTCATATATACTTTAGATTGATTTAAAACTTCATTTTTAATTTAAAAGGATCTAGG
TGAAGATCCTTTTTGATAATCTCATGACCAAAATCCCTTAACGTGAGTTTTCGTTCCACTGAGCGTCAGA
CCCCGTAGAAAAGATCAAAGGATCTTCTTGAGATCCTTTTTTTCTGCGCGTAATCTGCTGCTTGCAAACA
AAAAAACCACCGCTACCAGCGGTGGTTTGTTTGCCGGATCAAGAGCTACCAACTCTTTTTCCGAAGGTAA
CTGGCTTCAGCAGAGCGCAGATACCAAATACTGTCCTTCTAGTGTAGCCGTAGTTAGGCCACCACTTCAA
GAACTCTGTAGCACCGCCTACATACCTCGCTCTGCTAATCCTGTTACCAGTGGCTGCTGCCAGTGGCGAT
AAGTCGTGTCTTACCGGGTTGGACTCAAGACGATAGTTACCGGATAAGGCGCAGCGGTCGGGCTGAACGG
GGGGTTCGTGCACACAGCCCAGCTTGGAGCGAACGACCTACACCGAACTGAGATACCTACAGCGTGAGCT
ATGAGAAAGCGCCACGCTTCCCGAAGGGAGAAAGGCGGACAGGTATCCGGTAAGCGGCAGGGTCGGAACA
GGAGAGCGCACGAGGGAGCTTCCAGGGGGAAACGCCTGGTATCTTTATAGTCCTGTCGGGTTTCGCCACC
TCTGACTTGAGCGTCGATTTTTGTGATGCTCGTCAGGGGGGCGGAGCCTATGGAAAAACGCCAGCAACGC
GGCCTTTTTACGGTTCCTGGCCTTTTGCTGGCCTTTTGCTCACATGTTCTTTCCTGCGTTATCCCCTGAT
TCTGTGGATAACCGTATTACCGCCTTTGAGTGAGCTGATACCGCTCGCCGCAGCCGAACGACCGAGCGCA
GCGAGTCAGTGAGCGAGGAAGCGGAAGAGCGCCTGATGCGGTATTTTCTCCTTACGCATCTGTGCGGTAT
TTCACACCGCAATGGTGCACTCTCAGTACAATCTGCTCTGATGCCGCATAGTTAAGCCAGTATACACTCC
GCTATCGCTACGTGACTGGGTCATGGCTGCGCCCCGACACCCGCCAACACCCGCTGACGCGCCCTGACGG
GCTTGTCTGCTCCCGGCATCCGCTTACAGACAAGCTGTGACCGTCTCCGGGAGCTGCATGTGTCAGAGGT
TTTCACCGTCATCACCGAAACGCGCGAGGCAGCTGCGGTAAAGCTCATCAGCGTGGTCGTGAAGCGATTC
ACAGATGTCTGCCTGTTCATCCGCGTCCAGCTCGTTGAGTTTCTCCAGAAGCGTTAATGTCTGGCTTCTG
ATAAAGCGGGCCATGTTAAGGGCGGTTTTTTCCTGTTTGGTCACTGATGCCTCCGTGTAAGGGGGATTTC
TGTTCATGGGGGTAATGATACCGATGAAACGAGAGAGGATGCTCACGATACGGGTTACTGATGATGAACA
TGCCCGGTTACTGGAACGTTGTGAGGGTAAACAACTGGCGGTATGGATGCGGCGGGACCAGAGAAAAATC
ACTCAGGGTCAATGCCAGCGCTTCGTTAATACAGATGTAGGTGTTCCACAGGGTAGCCAGCAGCATCCTG
CGATGCAGATCCGGAACATAATGGTGCAGGGCGCTGACTTCCGCGTTTCCAGACTTTACGAAACACGGAA
ACCGAAGACCATTCATGTTGTTGCTCAGGTCGCAGACGTTTTGCAGCAGCAGTCGCTTCACGTTCGCTCG
CGTATCGGTGATTCATTCTGCTAACCAGTAAGGCAACCCCGCCAGCCTAGCCGGGTCCTCAACGACAGGA
GCACGATCATGCGCACCCGTGGGGCCGCCATGCCGGCGATAATGGCCTGCTTCTCGCCGAAACGTTTGGT
GGCGGGACCAGTGACGAAGGCTTGAGCGAGGGCGTGCAAGATTCCGAATACCGCAAGCGACAGGCCGATC
ATCGTCGCGCTCCAGCGAAAGCGGTCCTCGCCGAAAATGACCCAGAGCGCTGCCGGCACCTGTCCTACGA
GTTGCATGATAAAGAAGACAGTCATAAGTGCGGCGACGATAGTCATGCCCCGCGCCCACCGGAAGGAGCT
GACTGGGTTGAAGGCTCTCAAGGGCATCGGTCGAGATCCCGGTGCCTAATGAGTGAGCTAACTTACATTA
ATTGCGTTGCGCTCACTGCCCGCTTTCCAGTCGGGAAACCTGTCGTGCCAGCTGCATTAATGAATCGGCC
AACGCGCGGGGAGAGGCGGTTTGCGTATTGGGCGCCAGGGTGGTTTTTCTTTTCACCAGTGAGACGGGCA
ACAGCTGATTGCCCTTCACCGCCTGGCCCTGAGAGAGTTGCAGCAAGCGGTCCACGCTGGTTTGCCCCAG
CAGGCGAAAATCCTGTTTGATGGTGGTTAACGGCGGGATATAACATGAGCTGTCTTCGGTATCGTCGTAT
CCCACTACCGAGATATCCGCACCAACGCGCAGCCCGGACTCGGTAATGGCGCGCATTGCGCCCAGCGCCA
TCTGATCGTTGGCAACCAGCATCGCAGTGGGAACGATGCCCTCATTCAGCATTTGCATGGTTTGTTGAAA
ACCGGACATGGCACTCCAGTCGCCTTCCCGTTCCGCTATCGGCTGAATTTGATTGCGAGTGAGATATTTA
TGCCAGCCAGCCAGACGCAGACGCGCCGAGACAGAACTTAATGGGCCCGCTAACAGCGCGATTTGCTGGT
GACCCAATGCGACCAGATGCTCCACGCCCAGTCGCGTACCGTCTTCATGGGAGAAAATAATACTGTTGAT
GGGTGTCTGGTCAGAGACATCAAGAAATAACGCCGGAACATTAGTGCAGGCAGCTTCCACAGCAATGGCA
TCCTGGTCATCCAGCGGATAGTTAATGATCAGCCCACTGACGCGTTGCGCGAGAAGATTGTGCACCGCCG
CTTTACAGGCTTCGACGCCGCTTCGTTCTACCATCGACACCACCACGCTGGCACCCAGTTGATCGGCGCG
AGATTTAATCGCCGCGACAATTTGCGACGGCGCGTGCAGGGCCAGACTGGAGGTGGCAACGCCAATCAGC
AACGACTGTTTGCCCGCCAGTTGTTGTGCCACGCGGTTGGGAATGTAATTCAGCTCCGCCATCGCCGCTT
CCACTTTTTCCCGCGTTTTCGCAGAAACGTGGCTGGCCTGGTTCACCACGCGGGAAACGGTCTGATAAGA
GACACCGGCATACTCTGCGACATCGTATAACGTTACTGGTTTCACATTCACCACCCTGAATTGACTCTCT
TCCGGGCGCTATCATGCCATACCGCGAAAGGTTTTGCGCCATTCGATGGTGTCCGGGATCTCGACGCTCT
CCCTTATGCGACTCCTGCATTAGGAAGCAGCCCAGTAGTAGGTTGAGGCCGTTGAGCACCGCCGCCGCAA
GGAATGGTGCATGCAAGGAGATGGCGCCCAACAGTCCCCCGGCCACGGGGCCTGCCACCATACCCACGCC
GAAACAAGCGCTCATGAGCCCGAAGTGGCGAGCCCGATCTTCCCCATCGGTGATGTCGGCGATATAGGCG
CCAGCAACCGCACCTGTGGCGCCGGTGATGCCGGCCACGATGCGTCCGGCGTAGAGGATCGAGATCTCGA
TCCCGCGAAAT
Features (pLannotate 1.2.2; 19 found; start..end, strand, type, name):
      1..19      +  promoter       T7 promoter: promoter for bacteriophage T7 RNA polymerase
     20..44      +  protein_bind   lac operator: The lac repressor binds to the lac operator to inhibit transcription in E. coli. This inhibition can be relieved by adding lactose or isopropyl-β-D-thiogalactopyranoside (IPTG). lac repressor encoded by lacI
     59..81      +  RBS            RBS: efficient ribosome binding site from bacteriophage T7 gene 10 (Olins and Rangwala, 1989)
    164..772     +  CDS            BECN1 (fragment): BECN1_HUMAN - Also known as GT197. Experimental evidence at protein level: Swiss-Prot protein existence level 1. Beclin-1-C 35 kDa localized to mitochondria can promote apoptosis; it induces the mitochondrial translocation of BAX and the release of proapoptotic factors. From Homo sapiens (Human).
    881..898     +  CDS            9xHis (fragment): 9xHis affinity tag
    908..957     +  CDS            SET1 (fragment): solubility-enhancement tag derived from T7 phage gene 10B
    965..1012    +  terminator     T7 terminator: transcription terminator for bacteriophage T7 RNA polymerase
   1049..1477    +  rep_origin     f1 ori (sequence partly withheld): f1 bacteriophage origin of replication; arrow indicates direction of (+) strand synthesis
   1530..1634    +  promoter       AmpR promoter: bla
   1635..2495    +  CDS            AmpR: β-lactamase; bla; confers resistance to ampicillin, carbenicillin, and related antibiotics
   2666..3254    +  rep_origin     ori: high-copy-number ColE1/pMB1/pBR322/pUC origin of replication
   3440..3579    -  misc_feature   bom: basis of mobility region from pBR322
   3681..3872    -  CDS            rop: Rop protein, which maintains plasmids at low copy number; rop
   3889..4269    +  CDS            YPB1_ECOLX: Protein predicted: Swiss-Prot protein existence level 4. From Escherichia coli.
   4341..4632    -  CDS            TcR (fragment): tetracycline efflux protein; tet; confers resistance to tetracycline
   4647..4668    -  protein_bind   CAP binding site: CAP binding activates transcription in the presence of cAMP. E. coli catabolite activator protein
   4681..5763    -  CDS            lacI: lac repressor; lacI; The lac repressor binds to the lac operator to inhibit transcription in E. coli. This inhibition can be relieved by adding lactose or isopropyl-β-D-thiogalactopyranoside (IPTG).
   5764..5841    -  promoter       lacI promoter: lacI
   5849..6128    -  CDS            TcR (fragment): tetracycline efflux protein; tet; confers resistance to tetracycline
