[The description below was written by a language model from this plasmid's Addgene catalogue record and pLannotate feature annotations shown in this document.]
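Description:
BPV00554 pET21GG2-His(6)-BECN(248-450) is a bacterial expression plasmid of about 6.15 kb built on the pET21b backbone, apparently in a derivative adapted for BsaI-based cloning, since both BsaI sites were destroyed during insertion. It is maintained in E. coli through a ColE1/pBR322-type origin accompanied by the bom region and the rop gene, which moderates copy number, and it is selected with ampicillin through the β-lactamase gene. An f1 origin is also present, along with short non-functional remnants of the pBR322 tetracycline resistance gene that are typical of pET backbones.

The payload is a 612 bp, E. coli codon-optimised fragment of human BECN1 encoding residues 248–450, the evolutionarily conserved domain (ECD), also called the BARA domain, of the autophagy protein Beclin-1. Transcription is driven by a T7 promoter with an adjacent lac operator, followed by the T7 gene 10 ribosome binding site and closed by the T7 terminator. The plasmid-borne lacI gene supplies repressor, so expression is held off until IPTG induction in a host that provides T7 RNA polymerase. The catalogue describes an N-terminal hexahistidine tag. The feature table does not annotate it, although there is unannotated space between the RBS and the BECN1 fragment where it could lie. The only His-tag annotation sits downstream of the insert and corresponds to the native pET21b C-terminal tag region; the record does not show whether this is translated.

The construct is intended for recombinant production and affinity purification of the isolated Beclin-1 BARA domain. The associated work concerns how the coiled-coil and BARA domains contribute to Beclin-1 homodimerisation.
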