Addgene plasmid #136685: BPV00554 pET21GG2-His(6)-BECN(248-450)
Purpose: Expresses the Beclin-1 ECD/BARA domain (a.a. 248-450) with a N-terminal hexa-Histidine tag
Depositing lab: Colin Garvie. Depositing organization: Broad Institute. Publication: The Autophagy-Related Beclin-1 Protein Requires the Coiled-Coil and BARA Domains To Form a Homodimer with Submicromolar Affinity. Ranaghan MJ, Durney MA, Mesleh MF, McCarren PR, Garvie CW, Daniels DS, Carey KL, Skepner AP, Levine B, Perez JR. Biochemistry. 2017 Dec 26;56(51):6639-6651. doi: 10.1021/acs.biochem.7b00936. Epub 2017 Dec 14. PubMed 29185708.
Backbone
  Vector backbone: pET21b
  Total vector size (bp): 6153
  Vector type: Bacterial Expression
Growth in bacteria
  Bacterial resistance: Ampicillin, 100 μg/mL
  Growth temperature: 37°C
  Growth strain: DH5alpha
  Copy number: Unknown
Gene/Insert
  Gene/Insert name: Beclin-1 ECD/BARA (alt names: ECD; BARA)
  Species: H. sapiens (human)
  Insert size (bp): 612
  Mutation: DNA optimized for E. coli expression
  Entrez Gene: BECN1 (a.k.a. ATG6, VPS30, beclin1)
  Promoter: T7
  Tag / fusion protein: Hexa-Histadine (N terminal on insert)
  Cloning method: Restriction Enzyme; 5′ cloning site BsaI (destroyed during cloning); 3′ cloning site BsaI (destroyed during cloning)
  Sequencing primers: 5′ T7 promoter; 3′ T7 terminator
Terms and licenses: Academic/Nonprofit Terms; Industry Terms: Not Available to Industry
How to cite: BPV00554 pET21GG2-His(6)-BECN(248-450) was a gift from Colin Garvie (Addgene plasmid # 136685 ; http://n2t.net/addgene:136685 ; RRID:Addgene_136685)
