>Addgene plasmid #136685 | BPV00554 pET21GG2-His(6)-BECN(248-450) | depositor partial sequence | sequence record 263851 | T7 promoter + RBS + H6-tag +  Beclin-1 ECD/BARA (a.a. 248-450)
TAATACGACTCACTATAGGGGAATTGTGAGCGGATAACAATTCCCCTCTAGAAATAATTTTGTTTAACTT
TAAGAAGGAGATATACATATGAGCCATCATCATCACCATCATGGATCCCTGGTTCCGCGTGGTAGCGCTA
GCGAAAATCTGTATTTTCAGGGAAAAAGCGTTGAAAATCAGATGCGTTATGCACAGACCCAGCTGGACAA
ACTGAAAAAAACGAATGTTTTTAACGCCACCTTTCACATTTGGCATAGTGGTCAGTTTGGCACCATTAAT
AACTTTCGTCTGGGTCGTCTGCCGAGCGTTCCGGTTGAATGGAATGAAATTAATGCAGCATGGGGTCAGA
CAGTTCTGCTGCTGCATGCACTGGCCAATAAAATGGGTCTGAAATTCCAGCGTTATCGTCTGGTTCCGTA
TGGTAATCATAGCTATCTGGAAAGCCTGACCGATAAAAGCAAAGAACTGCCGCTGTATTGTAGCGGTGGT
CTGCGTTTTTTTTGGGATAACAAATTTGATCATGCCATGGTGGCATTTCTGGATTGTGTTCAGCAGTTTA
AAGAAGAGGTTGAAAAAGGCGAAACCCGTTTTTGTCTGCCGTATCGTATGGATGTAGAAAAAGGCAAAAT
TGAAGATACCGGTGGTAGTGGTGGTAGCTATAGCATTAAAACCCAGTTTAATAGCGAAGAACAGTGGACC
AAAGCCCTGAAATTTATGCTGACCAATCTGAAATGGGGTCTGGCATGGGTTAGCAGCCAGTTTTATAACA
AATAAAGCCTCGAGGGTGGTGGTAGCGATTATAAAGATGATGATGATAAAGGCCTGAACGATATCTTTGA
AGCCCAGAAAATTGAATGGCACGAGTAA
